Addgene plasmid #136164: pCDNA4.TO-K11.1-2xCSTREP
Purpose: Expresses C-terminally strep tagged Kaposi's Sarcoma Associated Herpesvirus (KSHV) K11.1
Depositing lab: Britt Glaunsinger. Depositing organization: University of California, Berkeley. Publication: Global mapping of herpesvirus-host protein complexes reveals a transcription strategy for late genes. Davis ZH, Verschueren E, Jang GM, Kleffman K, Johnson JR, Park J, Von Dollen J, Maher MC, Johnson T, Newton W, Jager S, Shales M, Horner J, Hernandez RD, Krogan NJ, Glaunsinger BA. Mol Cell. 2015 Jan 22;57(2):349-60. doi: 10.1016/j.molcel.2014.11.026. Epub 2014 Dec 24. PubMed 25544563.
Backbone
  Vector backbone: pCDNA4.TO
  Backbone manufacturer: Invitrogen
  Vector type: Mammalian Expression
  Selectable markers: Zeocin
Growth in bacteria
  Bacterial resistance: Ampicillin, 100 μg/mL
  Growth temperature: 37°C
  Growth strain: DH5alpha
  Copy number: High Copy
Gene/Insert
  Gene/Insert name: K11.1
  Species: Kaposi's sarcoma-associated herpesvirus (KSHV)
  Promoter: CMV
  Cloning method: Restriction Enzyme; 5′ cloning site Unknown (unknown if destroyed)
  Sequencing primers: 5′ CGCAAATGGGCGGTAGGCGTG; 3′ TAGAAGGCACAGTCGAGGCT
Resource information
  A portion of this plasmid was derived from a plasmid made by: cDNA of reactivated TREx BCBL-1-RTA cells
Terms and licenses: Academic/Nonprofit Terms; Industry Terms: Not Available to Industry
How to cite: pCDNA4.TO-K11.1-2xCSTREP was a gift from Britt Glaunsinger (Addgene plasmid # 136164 ; http://n2t.net/addgene:136164 ; RRID:Addgene_136164)
