[The description below was written by a language model from this plasmid's Addgene catalogue record and pLannotate feature annotations shown in this document.]
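Description:
pCDNA4.TO-K11.1-2xCSTREP is a mammalian expression plasmid built on the Invitrogen pcDNA4/TO backbone that expresses the Kaposi's sarcoma-associated herpesvirus (KSHV) open reading frame K11.1 with a C-terminal tandem Strep tag. The insert was amplified from cDNA of reactivated TREx BCBL-1-RTA cells and placed downstream of the human CMV immediate-early enhancer and promoter. The short tet-operator-containing fragments annotated directly after the promoter correspond to the two TetO sites characteristic of this backbone. These allow transcription to be repressed in cells that express the Tet repressor and induced with tetracycline or doxycycline, whereas expression is constitutive in cells lacking the repressor. The automated annotation identifies the coding region as a fragment of vIRF-2, consistent with K11.1 being part of the KSHV vIRF-2 locus. The Strep tags themselves are not called out in the feature table but would lie in the unannotated stretch between this region and the bovine growth hormone polyadenylation signal that terminates the transcript.

For propagation in E. coli the plasmid carries a high-copy pUC-type origin and an ampicillin resistance gene, along with an f1 origin. A separate cassette places the Sh ble gene under both the SV40 early promoter and the bacterial EM7 promoter, followed by an SV40 polyadenylation signal, giving Zeocin selection for stable mammalian lines. The construct belongs to a set of tagged KSHV ORF expression clones and is suited to Strep affinity purification of K11.1 and its associated host proteins, as in mass-spectrometry mapping of virus-host protein complexes.
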