Features (pLannotate 1.2.2; 22 found; start..end, strand, type, name):
     28..80      -  misc_feature   bom (fragment): basis of mobility region from pBR322
    235..614     +  enhancer       CMV enhancer: human cytomegalovirus immediate early enhancer
    615..818     +  promoter       CMV promoter: human cytomegalovirus (CMV) immediate early promoter
    820..839     +  promoter       PLtetO-1 promoter (fragment): modified phage lambda PL promoter with tet operator sites (Lutz and Bujard, 1997)
    841..860     +  promoter       PLtetO-1 promoter (fragment): modified phage lambda PL promoter with tet operator sites (Lutz and Bujard, 1997)
    868..901     +  promoter       TRE3GV promoter (fragment): 3rd-generation Tet-responsive promoter that can be activated by binding of Tet-On® 3G, optimized for retroviral and lentiviral vectors
   1001..1432    +  CDS            vIRF-2 (fragment): VIRF2_HHV8P - Experimental evidence at protein level: Swiss-Prot protein existence level 1. DNA-binding transcription factor that plays a role in the modulation of host immune response (PubMed:26537687, PubMed:31059555). Acts by interacting with host EIF2AK2/PKR and inhibiting its activation. In turn, EIF2AK2/PKR substrates including EIF2S1 or histone H2A are not phosphorylated (PubMed:11160738). Inhibits type I interferon signaling by targeting host IRF3 during viral reactivation from latency (PubMed:11160738, PubMed:21697347). Attenuates the transcriptional activity of host FOXO3 via activat
   1581..1805    +  polyA_signal   bGH poly(A) signal: bovine growth hormone polyadenylation signal
   1809..1830    +  promoter       SV40 promoter (fragment): SV40 enhancer and early promoter
   1851..2279    +  rep_origin     f1 ori (sequence partly withheld): f1 bacteriophage origin of replication; arrow indicates direction of (+) strand synthesis
   2293..2622    +  promoter       SV40 promoter: SV40 enhancer and early promoter
   2670..2717    +  promoter       EM7 promoter: synthetic bacterial promoter&nbsp
   2736..3110    +  CDS            BleoR: antibiotic-binding protein; Sh ble from Streptoalloteichus hindustanus; confers resistance to bleomycin, phleomycin, and Zeocin™
   3120..3245    +  CDS            ble (fragment): BLE_KLEPN - Experimental evidence at protein level: Swiss-Prot protein existence level 1. Binding protein with a strong affinity to the bleomycin family of antibiotics. Binds to CL990; an antimitotic-antibiotic compound. From Klebsiella pneumoniae.
   3240..3361    +  polyA_signal   SV40 poly(A) signal: SV40 polyadenylation signal
   3434..3450    -  protein_bind   lac operator: The lac repressor binds to the lac operator to inhibit transcription in E. coli. This inhibition can be relieved by adding lactose or isopropyl-β-D-thiogalactopyranoside (IPTG). lac repressor encoded by lacI
   3458..3488    -  promoter       lac promoter: promoter for the E. coli lac operon
   3503..3524    -  protein_bind   CAP binding site: CAP binding activates transcription in the presence of cAMP. E. coli catabolite activator protein
   3537..3629    -  CDS            lacI (fragment): lac repressor; lacI; The lac repressor binds to the lac operator to inhibit transcription in E. coli. This inhibition can be relieved by adding lactose or isopropyl-β-D-thiogalactopyranoside (IPTG).
   3812..4400    -  rep_origin     ori: high-copy-number ColE1/pMB1/pBR322/pUC origin of replication
   4571..5431    -  CDS            AmpR: β-lactamase; bla; confers resistance to ampicillin, carbenicillin, and related antibiotics
   5432..5536    -  promoter       AmpR promoter: bla
>Addgene plasmid #136164 | pCDNA4.TO-K11.1-2xCSTREP | addgene full sequence | sequence record 267387 | Addgene NGS Result
GACGGATCGGGAGATCTCCCGATCCCCTATGGTGCACTCTCAGTACAATCTGCTCTGATGCCGCATAGTT
AAGCCAGTATCTGCTCCCTGCTTGTGTGTTGGAGGTCGCTGAGTAGTGCGCGAGCAAAATTTAAGCTACA
ACAAGGCAAGGCTTGACCGACAATTGCATGAAGAATCTGCTTAGGGTTAGGCGTTTTGCGCTGCTTCGCG
ATGTACGGGCCAGATATACGCGTTGACATTGATTATTGACTAGTTATTAATAGTAATCAATTACGGGGTC
ATTAGTTCATAGCCCATATATGGAGTTCCGCGTTACATAACTTACGGTAAATGGCCCGCCTGGCTGACCG
CCCAACGACCCCCGCCCATTGACGTCAATAATGACGTATGTTCCCATAGTAACGCCAATAGGGACTTTCC
ATTGACGTCAATGGGTGGAGTATTTACGGTAAACTGCCCACTTGGCAGTACATCAAGTGTATCATATGCC
AAGTACGCCCCCTATTGACGTCAATGACGGTAAATGGCCCGCCTGGCATTATGCCCAGTACATGACCTTA
TGGGACTTTCCTACTTGGCAGTACATCTACGTATTAGTCATCGCTATTACCATGGTGATGCGGTTTTGGC
AGTACATCAATGGGCGTGGATAGCGGTTTGACTCACGGGGATTTCCAAGTCTCCACCCCATTGACGTCAA
TGGGAGTTTGTTTTGGCACCAAAATCAACGGGACTTTCCAAAATGTCGTAACAACTCCGCCCCATTGACG
CAAATGGGCGGTAGGCGTGTACGGTGGGAGGTCTATATAAGCAGAGCTCTCCCTATCAGTGATAGAGATC
TCCCTATCAGTGATAGAGATCGTCGACGAGCTCGTTTAGTGAACCGTCAGATCGCCTGGAGACGCCATCC
ACGCTGTTTTGACCTCCATAGAAGACACCGGGACCGATCCAGCCTCCGGACTCTAGCGTTTAAACTTAAG
CTTGGTACCGAGCTCGGATCATGCCTCGCTACACGGAGTCGGAATGGCTCACGGACTTTATTATAGATGC
TTTAGACAGTGGACGCTTCTGGGGGGTAGGGTGGTTGGATGAACAAAAGAGAATATTCACCGTGCCGGGT
CGAAACCGGCGGGAGAGAATGCCAGAAGGCTTCGATGACTTCTATGAGGCATTTTTGGAGGAGCGACGTA
GGCACGGGCTGCCAGAAATCCCGGAGACTGAGACTGGCCTGGGCTGCTTTGGACGGCTATTAAGGACCGC
CAATCGAGCCAGTCAGGAGAGGCCCTTTACCATCTATAAGGGAAAAATGAAACTCAACCGCTGGATTATG
ACACCTAGGCCATACAAGGGATGTGAAGGATGTCTTGTGTACTTGACGCAGGAACCAGCCATGAAAAACA
TGCTAAAAGCATTGTTTGGGATCTATCCCCATTTTACCACAGAGACTCTCGAGGGAGGCGGTGGATGGAG
CCACCCCCAGTTCGAGAAGGGCGGCGGCAGCGGCGGCGGCAGCGGCGGCGGCAGCTGGAGCCACCCCCAG
TTCGAGAAGGGGCCCGTTTAAACCCGCTGATCAGCCTCGACTGTGCCTTCTAGTTGCCAGCCATCTGTTG
TTTGCCCCTCCCCCGTGCCTTCCTTGACCCTGGAAGGTGCCACTCCCACTGTCCTTTCCTAATAAAATGA
GGAAATTGCATCGCATTGTCTGAGTAGGTGTCATTCTATTCTGGGGGGTGGGGTGGGGCAGGACAGCAAG
GGGGAGGATTGGGAAGACAATAGCAGGCATGCTGGGGATGCGGTGGGCTCTATGGCTTCTGAGGCGGAAA
GAACCAGCTGGGGCTCTAGGGGGTATCCCC
[124 nt withheld, positions 1851-1974]
C
[91 nt withheld, positions 1976-2066]
A
[49 nt withheld, positions 2068-2116]
CCTTTGACGTTGGAGTCCACGTTCTTT
[37 nt withheld, positions 2144-2180]
ACCCTATCTCGGTCTATTCTTTTGATTTATAAGGGATTTTGCCGATTTCGGCCTATTGGTTAAAAAATGA
GCTGATTTAACAAAAATTTAACGCGAATTAATTCTGTGGAATGTGTGTCAGTTAGGGTGTGGAAAGTCCC
CAGGCTCCCCAGCAGGCAGAAGTATGCAAAGCATGCATCTCAATTAGTCAGCAACCAGGTGTGGAAAGTC
CCCAGGCTCCCCAGCAGGCAGAAGTATGCAAAGCATGCATCTCAATTAGTCAGCAACCATAGTCCCGCCC
CTAACTCCGCCCATCCCGCCCCTAACTCCGCCCAGTTCCGCCCATTCTCCGCCCCATGGCTGACTAATTT
TTTTTATTTATGCAGAGGCCGAGGCCGCCTCTGCCTCTGAGCTATTCCAGAAGTAGTGAGGAGGCTTTTT
TGGAGGCCTAGGCTTTTGCAAAAAGCTCCCGGGAGCTTGTATATCCATTTTCGGATCTGATCAGCACGTG
TTGACAATTAATCATCGGCATAGTATATCGGCATAGTATAATACGACAAGGTGAGGAACTAAACCATGGC
CAAGTTGACCAGTGCCGTTCCGGTGCTCACCGCGCGCGACGTCGCCGGAGCGGTCGAGTTCTGGACCGAC
CGGCTCGGGTTCTCCCGGGACTTCGTGGAGGACGACTTCGCCGGTGTGGTCCGGGACGACGTGACCCTGT
TCATCAGCGCGGTCCAGGACCAGGTGGTGCCGGACAACACCCTGGCCTGGGTGTGGGTGCGCGGCCTGGA
CGAGCTGTACGCCGAGTGGTCGGAGGTCGTGTCCACGAACTTCCGGGACGCCTCCGGGCCGGCCATGACC
GAGATCGGCGAGCAGCCGTGGGGGCGGGAGTTCGCCCTGCGCGACCCGGCCGGCAACTGCGTGCACTTCG
TGGCCGAGGAGCAGGACTGACACGTGCTACGAGATTTCGATTCCACCGCCGCCTTCTATGAAAGGTTGGG
CTTCGGAATCGTTTTCCGGGACGCCGGCTGGATGATCCTCCAGCGCGGGGATCTCATGCTGGAGTTCTTC
GCCCACCCCAACTTGTTTATTGCAGCTTATAATGGTTACAAATAAAGCAATAGCATCACAAATTTCACAA
ATAAAGCATTTTTTTCACTGCATTCTAGTTGTGGTTTGTCCAAACTCATCAATGTATCTTATCATGTCTG
TATACCGTCGACCTCTAGCTAGAGCTTGGCGTAATCATGGTCATAGCTGTTTCCTGTGTGAAATTGTTAT
CCGCTCACAATTCCACACAACATACGAGCCGGAAGCATAAAGTGTAAAGCCTGGGGTGCCTAATGAGTGA
GCTAACTCACATTAATTGCGTTGCGCTCACTGCCCGCTTTCCAGTCGGGAAACCTGTCGTGCCAGCTGCA
TTAATGAATCGGCCAACGCGCGGGGAGAGGCGGTTTGCGTATTGGGCGCTCTTCCGCTTCCTCGCTCACT
GACTCGCTGCGCTCGGTCGTTCGGCTGCGGCGAGCGGTATCAGCTCACTCAAAGGCGGTAATACGGTTAT
CCACAGAATCAGGGGATAACGCAGGAAAGAACATGTGAGCAAAAGGCCAGCAAAAGGCCAGGAACCGTAA
AAAGGCCGCGTTGCTGGCGTTTTTCCATAGGCTCCGCCCCCCTGACGAGCATCACAAAAATCGACGCTCA
AGTCAGAGGTGGCGAAACCCGACAGGACTATAAAGATACCAGGCGTTTCCCCCTGGAAGCTCCCTCGTGC
GCTCTCCTGTTCCGACCCTGCCGCTTACCGGATACCTGTCCGCCTTTCTCCCTTCGGGAAGCGTGGCGCT
TTCTCATAGCTCACGCTGTAGGTATCTCAGTTCGGTGTAGGTCGTTCGCTCCAAGCTGGGCTGTGTGCAC
GAACCCCCCGTTCAGCCCGACCGCTGCGCCTTATCCGGTAACTATCGTCTTGAGTCCAACCCGGTAAGAC
ACGACTTATCGCCACTGGCAGCAGCCACTGGTAACAGGATTAGCAGAGCGAGGTATGTAGGCGGTGCTAC
AGAGTTCTTGAAGTGGTGGCCTAACTACGGCTACACTAGAAGAACAGTATTTGGTATCTGCGCTCTGCTG
AAGCCAGTTACCTTCGGAAAAAGAGTTGGTAGCTCTTGATCCGGCAAACAAACCACCGCTGGTAGCGGTG
GTTTTTTTGTTTGCAAGCAGCAGATTACGCGCAGAAAAAAAGGATCTCAAGAAGATCCTTTGATCTTTTC
TACGGGGTCTGACGCTCAGTGGAACGAAAACTCACGTTAAGGGATTTTGGTCATGAGATTATCAAAAAGG
ATCTTCACCTAGATCCTTTTAAATTAAAAATGAAGTTTTAAATCAATCTAAAGTATATATGAGTAAACTT
GGTCTGACAGTTACCAATGCTTAATCAGTGAGGCACCTATCTCAGCGATCTGTCTATTTCGTTCATCCAT
AGTTGCCTGACTCCCCGTCGTGTAGATAACTACGATACGGGAGGGCTTACCATCTGGCCCCAGTGCTGCA
ATGATACCGCGAGACCCACGCTCACCGGCTCCAGATTTATCAGCAATAAACCAGCCAGCCGGAAGGGCCG
AGCGCAGAAGTGGTCCTGCAACTTTATCCGCCTCCATCCAGTCTATTAATTGTTGCCGGGAAGCTAGAGT
AAGTAGTTCGCCAGTTAATAGTTTGCGCAACGTTGTTGCCATTGCTACAGGCATCGTGGTGTCACGCTCG
TCGTTTGGTATGGCTTCATTCAGCTCCGGTTCCCAACGATCAAGGCGAGTTACATGATCCCCCATGTTGT
GCAAAAAAGCGGTTAGCTCCTTCGGTCCTCCGATCGTTGTCAGAAGTAAGTTGGCCGCAGTGTTATCACT
CATGGTTATGGCAGCACTGCATAATTCTCTTACTGTCATGCCATCCGTAAGATGCTTTTCTGTGACTGGT
GAGTACTCAACCAAGTCATTCTGAGAATAGTGTATGCGGCGACCGAGTTGCTCTTGCCCGGCGTCAATAC
GGGATAATACCGCGCCACATAGCAGAACTTTAAAAGTGCTCATCATTGGAAAACGTTCTTCGGGGCGAAA
ACTCTCAAGGATCTTACCGCTGTTGAGATCCAGTTCGATGTAACCCACTCGTGCACCCAACTGATCTTCA
GCATCTTTTACTTTCACCAGCGTTTCTGGGTGAGCAAAAACAGGAAGGCAAAATGCCGCAAAAAAGGGAA
TAAGGGCGACACGGAAATGTTGAATACTCATACTCTTCCTTTTTCAATATTATTGAAGCATTTATCAGGG
TTATTGTCTCATGAGCGGATACATATTTGAATGTATTTAGAAAAATAAACAAATAGGGGTTCCGCGCACA
TTTCCCCGAAAAGTGCCACCTGACGTC
